>Addgene plasmid #207345 | pQE-80L 2xHis-LRRK2 Armadillo E240R | addgene full sequence | sequence record 413053 | Addgene NGS Result
CTCGAGAAATCATAAAAAATTTATTTGCTTTGTGAGCGGATAACAATTATAATAGATTCAATTGTGAGCG
GATAACAATTTCACACAGAATTCATTAAAGAGGAGAAATTAACTATGCATCACCATCACCATCACAGAGG
ATCGCATCACCATCACCATCACGGATCCATGGCTAGTGGCAGCTGTCAGGGGTGCGAAGAGGACGAGGAA
ACTCTGAAGAAGTTGATAGTCAGGCTGAACAATGTCCAGGAAGGAAAACAGATAGAAACGCTGGTCCAAA
TCCTGGAGGATCTGCTGGTGTTCACGTACTCCGAGCGCGCCTCCAAGTTATTTCAAGGCAAAAATATCCA
TGTGCCTCTGTTGATCGTCTTGGACTCCTATATGAGAGTCGCGAGTGTGCAGCAGGTGGGTTGGTCACTT
CTGTGCAAATTAATAGAAGTCTGTCCAGGTACAATGCAAAGCTTAATGGGACCCCAGGATGTTGGAAATG
ATTGGGAAGTCCTTGGTGTTCACCAATTGATTCTTAAAATGCTAACAGTTCATAATGCCAGTGTAAACTT
GTCAGTGATTGGACTGAAGACCTTAGATCTCCTCCTAACTTCAGGTAAAATCACCTTGCTGATATTGGAT
GAAGAAAGTGATATTTTCATGTTAATTTTTGATGCCATGCACTCATTTCCAGCCAATGATGAAGTCCAGA
AACTTGGATGCAAAGCTTTACATGTGCTGTTTGAGAGAGTCTCAGAGGAGCAACTGACTGAATTTGTTGA
GAACAAAGATTATATGATATTGTTAAGTGCGTTAACAAATTTTAAAGATGAAGAGGAAATTGTGCTTCAT
GTGCTGCATTGTTTACATTCCCTAGCGATTCCTTGCAATAATGTGAGAGTCCTCATGAGTGGCAATGTCA
GGTGTTATAATATTGTGGTGGAAGCTATGAAAGCATTCCCTATGAGTGAAAGAATTCAAGAAGTGAGTTG
CTGTTTGCTCCATAGGCTTACATTAGGTAATTTTTTCAATATCCTGGTATTAAACGAAGTCCATGAGTTT
GTGGTGAAAGCTGTGCAGCAGTACCCAGAGAATGCAGCATTGCAGATCTCAGCGCTCAGCTGTTTGGCCC
TCCTCACTGAGACTATTTTCTTAAATCAAGATTTAGAGGAAAAGAATGAGAATCAAGAGAATGATGATGA
GGGGGAAGAAGATAAATTGTTTTGGCTGGAAGCCTGTTACAAAGCATTAACGTGGCATAGAAAGAACAAG
CACGTGCAGGAGGCCGCATGCTGGGCACTAAATAATCTCCTTATGTACCAAAACAGTTTACATGAGAAGA
TTGGAGATGAAGATGGCCATTTCCCAGCTCATAGGGAAGTGATGCTCTCCATGCTGATGCATTCTTCATC
AAAGGAAGTTTTCCAGGCATCTGCGAATGCATTGTCAACTCTCTTAGAACAAAATGTTAATTTCAGAAAA
ATACTGTTATCAAAAGGAATACACCTGAATGTTTTGGAGTTAATGCAGAAGCATATACATTCTCCTGAAG
TGGCTGAAAGTGGCTGTAAAATGCTAAATCATCTTTTTGAAGGAAGCAACACTTCCCTGGATATAATGGC
AGCAGTGGTCCCCAAAATACTAACAGTTATGAAACGTCATGAGACATCATTACCAGTGCAGCTGGAGGCG
CTTCGAGCTATTTTACATTTTATAGTGCCTGGCATGCCAGAAGAATCCAGGGAGGATACAGAATTTCATC
ATAAGCTAAATATGGTTAAAAAACAGTGTTTCAAGAATGATATTCACAAACTGGTCCTAGCAGCTTTGAA
CAGGTAGTCTAGAATTCCCTGCAGGTAATTAAATAAGCTTAATTAGCTGAGCTTGGACTCCTGTTGATAG
ATCCAGTAATGACCTCAGAACTCCATCTGGATTTGTTCAGAACGCTCGGTTGCCGCCGGGCGTTTTTTAT
TGGTGAGAATCCAAGCTAGCTTGGCGAGATTTTCAGGAGCTAAGGAAGCTAAAATGGAGAAAAAAATCAC
TGGATATACCACCGTTGATATATCCCAATGGCATCGTAAAGAACATTTTGAGGCATTTCAGTCAGTTGCT
CAATGTACCTATAACCAGACCGTTCAGCTGGATATTACGGCCTTTTTAAAGACCGTAAAGAAAAATAAGC
ACAAGTTTTATCCGGCCTTTATTCACATTCTTGCCCGCCTGATGAATGCTCATCCGGAATTTCGTATGGC
AATGAAAGACGGTGAGCTGGTGATATGGGATAGTGTTCACCCTTGTTACACCGTTTTCCATGAGCAAACT
GAAACGTTTTCATCGCTCTGGAGTGAATACCACGACGATTTCCGGCAGTTTCTACACATATATTCGCAAG
ATGTGGCGTGTTACGGTGAAAACCTGGCCTATTTCCCTAAAGGGTTTATTGAGAATATGTTTTTCGTCTC
AGCCAATCCCTGGGTGAGTTTCACCAGTTTTGATTTAAACGTGGCCAATATGGACAACTTCTTCGCCCCC
GTTTTCACCATGGGCAAATATTATACGCAAGGCGACAAGGTGCTGATGCCGCTGGCGATTCAGGTTCATC
ATGCCGTTTGTGATGGCTTCCATGTCGACAGAATGCTTAATGAATTACAACAGTACTGCGATGAGTGGCA
GGGCGGGGCGTAATTTTTTTAAGGCAGTTATTGGTGCCCTTAAACGCCTGGGGTAATGACTCTCTAGCTT
GAGGCATCAAATAAAACGAAAGGCTCAGTCGAAAGACTGGGCCTTTCGTTTTATCTGTTGTTTGTCGGTG
AACGCTCTCCTGAGTAGGACAAATCCGCCCTCTAGATTACGTGCAGTCGATGATAAGCTGTCAAACATGA
GAATTGTGCCTAATGAGTGAGCTAACTTACATTAATTGCGTTGCGCTCACTGCCCGCTTTCCAGTCGGGA
AACCTGTCGTGCCAGCTGCATTAATGAATCGGCCAACGCGCGGGGAGAGGCGGTTTGCGTATTGGGCGCC
AGGGTGGTTTTTCTTTTCACCAGTGAGACGGGCAACAGCTGATTGCCCTTCACCGCCTGGCCCTGAGAGA
GTTGCAGCAAGCGGTCCACGCTGGTTTGCCCCAGCAGGCGAAAATCCTGTTTGATGGTGGTTAACGGCGG
GATATAACATGAGCTGTCTTCGGTATCGTCGTATCCCACTACCGAGATATCCGCACCAACGCGCAGCCCG
GACTCGGTAATGGCGCGCATTGCGCCCAGCGCCATCTGATCGTTGGCAACCAGCATCGCAGTGGGAACGA
TGCCCTCATTCAGCATTTGCATGGTTTGTTGAAAACCGGACATGGCACTCCAGTCGCCTTCCCGTTCCGC
TATCGGCTGAATTTGATTGCGAGTGAGATATTTATGCCAGCCAGCCAGACGCAGACGCGCCGAGACAGAA
CTTAATGGGCCCGCTAACAGCGCGATTTGCTGGTGACCCAATGCGACCAGATGCTCCACGCCCAGTCGCG
TACCGTCTTCATGGGAGAAAATAATACTGTTGATGGGTGTCTGGTCAGAGACATCAAGAAATAACGCCGG
AACATTAGTGCAGGCAGCTTCCACAGCAATGGCATCCTGGTCATCCAGCGGATAGTTAATGATCAGCCCA
CTGACGCGTTGCGCGAGAAGATTGTGCACCGCCGCTTTACAGGCTTCGACGCCGCTTCGTTCTACCATCG
ACACCACCACGCTGGCACCCAGTTGATCGGCGCGAGATTTAATCGCCGCGACAATTTGCGACGGCGCGTG
CAGGGCCAGACTGGAGGTGGCAACGCCAATCAGCAACGACTGTTTGCCCGCCAGTTGTTGTGCCACGCGG
TTGGGAATGTAATTCAGCTCCGCCATCGCCGCTTCCACTTTTTCCCGCGTTTTCGCAGAAACGTGGCTGG
CCTGGTTCACCACGCGGGAAACGGTCTGATAAGAGACACCGGCATACTCTGCGACATCGTATAACGTTAC
TGGTTTCACATTCACCACCCTGAATTGACTCTCTTCCGGGCGCTATCATGCCATACCGCGAAAGGTTTTG
CACCATTCGATGGTGTCGGAATTTCGGGCAGCGTTGGGTCCTGGCCACGGGTGCGCATGATCTAGAGCTG
CCTCGCGCGTTTCGGTGATGACGGTGAAAACCTCTGACACATGCAGCTCCCGGAGACGGTCACAGCTTGT
CTGTAAGCGGATGCCGGGAGCAGACAAGCCCGTCAGGGCGCGTCAGCGGGTGTTGGCGGGTGTCGGGGCG
CAGCCATGACCCAGTCACGTAGCGATAGCGGAGTGTATACTGGCTTAACTATGCGGCATCAGAGCAGATT
GTACTGAGAGTGCACCATATGCGGTGTGAAATACCGCACAGATGCGTAAGGAGAAAATACCGCATCAGGC
GCTCTTCCGCTTCCTCGCTCACTGACTCGCTGCGCTCGGTCGTTCGGCTGCGGCGAGCGGTATCAGCTCA
CTCAAAGGCGGTAATACGGTTATCCACAGAATCAGGGGATAACGCAGGAAAGAACATGTGAGCAAAAGGC
CAGCAAAAGGCCAGGAACCGTAAAAAGGCCGCGTTGCTGGCGTTTTTCCATAGGCTCCGCCCCCCTGACG
AGCATCACAAAAATCGACGCTCAAGTCAGAGGTGGCGAAACCCGACAGGACTATAAAGATACCAGGCGTT
TCCCCCTGGAAGCTCCCTCGTGCGCTCTCCTGTTCCGACCCTGCCGCTTACCGGATACCTGTCCGCCTTT
CTCCCTTCGGGAAGCGTGGCGCTTTCTCATAGCTCACGCTGTAGGTATCTCAGTTCGGTGTAGGTCGTTC
GCTCCAAGCTGGGCTGTGTGCACGAACCCCCCGTTCAGCCCGACCGCTGCGCCTTATCCGGTAACTATCG
TCTTGAGTCCAACCCGGTAAGACACGACTTATCGCCACTGGCAGCAGCCACTGGTAACAGGATTAGCAGA
GCGAGGTATGTAGGCGGTGCTACAGAGTTCTTGAAGTGGTGGCCTAACTACGGCTACACTAGAAGGACAG
TATTTGGTATCTGCGCTCTGCTGAAGCCAGTTACCTTCGGAAAAAGAGTTGGTAGCTCTTGATCCGGCAA
ACAAACCACCGCTGGTAGCGGTGGTTTTTTTGTTTGCAAGCAGCAGATTACGCGCAGAAAAAAAGGATCT
CAAGAAGATCCTTTGATCTTTTCTACGGGGTCTGACGCTCAGTGGAACGAAAACTCACGTTAAGGGATTT
TGGTCATGAGATTATCAAAAAGGATCTTCACCTAGATCCTTTTAAATTAAAAATGAAGTTTTAAATCAAT
CTAAAGTATATATGAGTAAACTTGGTCTGACAGTTACCAATGCTTAATCAGTGAGGCACCTATCTCAGCG
ATCTGTCTATTTCGTTCATCCATAGTTGCCTGACTCCCCGTCGTGTAGATAACTACGATACGGGAGGGCT
TACCATCTGGCCCCAGTGCTGCAATGATACCGCGAGACCCACGCTCACCGGCTCCAGATTTATCAGCAAT
AAACCAGCCAGCCGGAAGGGCCGAGCGCAGAAGTGGTCCTGCAACTTTATCCGCCTCCATCCAGTCTATT
AATTGTTGCCGGGAAGCTAGAGTAAGTAGTTCGCCAGTTAATAGTTTGCGCAACGTTGTTGCCATTGCTA
CAGGCATCGTGGTGTCACGCTCGTCGTTTGGTATGGCTTCATTCAGCTCCGGTTCCCAACGATCAAGGCG
AGTTACATGATCCCCCATGTTGTGCAAAAAAGCGGTTAGCTCCTTCGGTCCTCCGATCGTTGTCAGAAGT
AAGTTGGCCGCAGTGTTATCACTCATGGTTATGGCAGCACTGCATAATTCTCTTACTGTCATGCCATCCG
TAAGATGCTTTTCTGTGACTGGTGAGTACTCAACCAAGTCATTCTGAGAATAGTGTATGCGGCGACCGAG
TTGCTCTTGCCCGGCGTCAATACGGGATAATACCGCGCCACATAGCAGAACTTTAAAAGTGCTCATCATT
GGAAAACGTTCTTCGGGGCGAAAACTCTCAAGGATCTTACCGCTGTTGAGATCCAGTTCGATGTAACCCA
CTCGTGCACCCAACTGATCTTCAGCATCTTTTACTTTCACCAGCGTTTCTGGGTGAGCAAAAACAGGAAG
GCAAAATGCCGCAAAAAAGGGAATAAGGGCGACACGGAAATGTTGAATACTCATACTCTTCCTTTTTCAA
TATTATTGAAGCATTTATCAGGGTTATTGTCTCATGAGCGGATACATATTTGAATGTATTTAGAAAAATA
AACAAATAGGGGTTCCGCGCACATTTCCCCGAAAAGTGCCACCTGACGTCTAAGAAACCATTATTATCAT
GACATTAACCTATAAAAATAGGCGTATCACGAGGCCCTTTCGTCTTCAC
Features (pLannotate 1.2.2; 18 found; start..end, strand, type, name):
     10..54      +  promoter       T5 promoter: bacteriophage T5 promoter for E. coli RNA polymerase, with embedded lac operator
     62..78      +  protein_bind   lac operator: The lac repressor binds to the lac operator to inhibit transcription in E. coli. This inhibition can be relieved by adding lactose or isopropyl-β-D-thiogalactopyranoside (IPTG). lac repressor encoded by lacI
    118..135     +  CDS            7xHis (fragment): 6xHis affinity tag
    145..162     +  CDS            7xHis (fragment): 6xHis affinity tag
    169..1824    +  CDS            LRRK2 (fragment): LRRK2_HUMAN - Also known as PARK8. Experimental evidence at protein level: Swiss-Prot protein existence level 1. Serine/threonine-protein kinase which phosphorylates a broad range of proteins involved in multiple processes such as neuronal plasticity, autophagy, and vesicle trafficking (PubMed:20949042, PubMed:22012985, PubMed:26824392, PubMed:29125462, PubMed:28720718, PubMed:29127255, PubMed:30398148, PubMed:29212815, PubMed:30635421, PubMed:21850687, PubMed:23395371, PubMed:17114044, PubMed:24687852, PubMed:26014385, PubMed:25201882). Is a key regulator of RAB GTPases by regulating the GTP/
   1876..1970    +  terminator     lambda t0 terminator: transcription terminator from phage lambda
   1985..2013    +  promoter       cat promoter (fragment): promoter of the E. coli cat gene encoding chloramphenicol acetyltransferase
   2014..2673    +  CDS            CmR: chloramphenicol acetyltransferase; cat; confers resistance to chloramphenicol
   2738..2824    +  terminator     rrnB T1 terminator: Escherichia coli rrnB; transcription terminator T1 from the E. coli rrnB gene
   2847..2864    -  promoter       tet promoter (fragment): E. coli promoter for tetracycline efflux protein gene
   2883..2904    -  protein_bind   CAP binding site: CAP binding activates transcription in the presence of cAMP. E. coli catabolite activator protein
   2917..3999    -  CDS            lacI: lac repressor; lacI; The lac repressor binds to the lac operator to inhibit transcription in E. coli. This inhibition can be relieved by adding lactose or isopropyl-β-D-thiogalactopyranoside (IPTG).
   4000..4077    -  promoter       lacIq promoter: lacI (mutant); In the lacIq allele, a single base change in the promoter boosts expression of the lacI gene about 10-fold.
   4126..4167    +  CDS            rop (fragment): Rop protein, which maintains plasmids at low copy number; rop
   4269..4409    +  misc_feature   bom: basis of mobility region from pBR322
   4595..5183    -  rep_origin     ori: high-copy-number ColE1/pMB1/pBR322/pUC origin of replication
   5354..6214    -  CDS            AmpR: β-lactamase; bla; confers resistance to ampicillin, carbenicillin, and related antibiotics
   6215..6319    -  promoter       AmpR promoter: bla
