[The description below was written by a language model from this plasmid's Addgene catalogue record and pLannotate feature annotations shown in this document.]
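Description:
pQE-80L 2xHis-LRRK2 Armadillo E240R is a 6,419-nt bacterial expression plasmid built on the pQE-80L backbone for producing a fragment of human LRRK2, the Parkinson's disease-linked serine/threonine kinase that regulates Rab GTPases. The insert, introduced by Gibson cloning, encodes only the N-terminal Armadillo domain (residues 1–552) and carries the point mutation E240R. Two consecutive His tags sit at the N terminus, immediately upstream of the LRRK2 coding region, allowing purification of the recombinant protein by metal-affinity chromatography.

Expression is driven by the bacteriophage T5 promoter, which is recognised by E. coli RNA polymerase and so does not need a T7 polymerase-expressing host. The promoter has an embedded lac operator and is followed by a second one. The plasmid also carries its own lacI gene under the up-regulated lacIq promoter, so transcription is tightly repressed in cis until induced with IPTG. The lambda t0 terminator follows the open reading frame. Downstream lie a chloramphenicol acetyltransferase coding sequence preceded by only a fragment of its cat promoter, and the rrnB T1 terminator. The catalogue lists ampicillin, not chloramphenicol, as the selection. Propagation relies on a ColE1/pMB1-type origin (recorded as high copy; only a fragment of rop remains, alongside the pBR322 bom region) and the AmpR β-lactamase gene with its native promoter.

The stated purpose is bacterial expression of the LRRK2 Armadillo domain. The associated work concerns Rab12 as an activator of LRRK2 kinase, but the record does not state the specific functional effect of the E240R substitution.
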