Addgene plasmid #207345: pQE-80L 2xHis-LRRK2 Armadillo E240R
Purpose: Bacterial expression of LRRK2 Armadillo
Depositing lab: Suzanne Pfeffer. Depositing organization: Stanford University. Publication: Genome-wide screen reveals Rab12 GTPase as a critical activator of Parkinson's disease-linked LRRK2 kinase. Dhekne HS, Tonelli F, Yeshaw WM, Chiang CY, Limouse C, Jaimon E, Purlyte E, Alessi DR, Pfeffer SR. Elife. 2023 Oct 24;12:e87098. doi: 10.7554/eLife.87098. PubMed 37874635.
Backbone
  Vector backbone: pQE-80L
  Vector type: Bacterial Expression
Growth in bacteria
  Bacterial resistance: Ampicillin, 100 μg/mL
  Growth temperature: 37°C
  Growth strain: DH5alpha
  Copy number: High Copy
Gene/Insert
  Gene/Insert name: LRRK2 Armadillo
  Species: H. sapiens (human)
  Mutation: E240R; Armadillo domain only (aa 1-552)
  Entrez Gene: LRRK2 (a.k.a. AURA17, DARDARIN, PARK8, RIPK7, ROCO2)
  Tag / fusion protein: 2xHis (N terminal on insert)
  Cloning method: Gibson Cloning
Terms and licenses: Academic/Nonprofit Terms; Industry Terms: Not Available to Industry
How to cite: pQE-80L 2xHis-LRRK2 Armadillo E240R was a gift from Suzanne Pfeffer (Addgene plasmid # 207345 ; http://n2t.net/addgene:207345 ; RRID:Addgene_207345)
